>Addgene plasmid #221720 | pCS2+-FLAG3-hsAgo2D-A | addgene full sequence | sequence record 449346 | Addgene NGS Result
CGCCATTCTGCCTGGGGACGTCGGAGCAAGCTTGATTTAGGTGACACTATAGAATACAAGCTACTTGTTC
TTTTTGCAGGATCCCAACGACCGAAAACCTGTATTTTCAGGGCGCCATGGACTACAAAGACCATGACGGA
GATTACAAAGACCACGACATCGACTACAAGGATGACGATGACAAGGGAGGATACTCGGGAGCCGGCCCCG
CACTTGCACCTCCTGCGCCGCCGCCCCCCATCCAAGGATATGCCTTCAAGCCTCCACCTAGACCCGACTT
TGGGACCTCCGGGAGAACAATCAAATTACAGGCCAATTTCTTCGAAATGGACATCCCCAAAATTGACATC
TATCATTATGAATTGGATATCAAGCCAGAGAAGTGCCCGAGGAGAGTTAACAGGGAAATCGTGGAACACA
TGGTCCAGCACTTTAAAACACAGATCTTTGGGGATCGGAAGCCCGTGTTTGACGGCAGGAAGAATCTATA
CACAGCCATGCCCCTTCCGATTGGGAGGGACAAGGTGGAGCTGGAGGTCACGCTGCCAGGAGAAGGCAAG
GATCGCATCTTCAAGGTGTCCATCAAGTGGGTGTCCTGCGTGAGCTTGCAGGCGTTACACGATGCACTTT
CAGGGCGGCTGCCTAGCGTCCCTTTTGAGACGATCCAGGCCCTGGACGTGGTCATGAGGCACTTGCCATC
CATGAGGTACACCCCCGTGGGCCGCTCCTTCTTCACCGCGTCCGAAGGCTGCTCTAACCCTCTTGGCGGG
GGCCGAGAAGTGTGGTTTGGCTTCCATCAGTCCGTCCGGCCTTCTCTCTGGAAAATGATGCTGAATATTG
ATGTGTCAGCAACAGCGTTTTACAAGGCACAGCCAGTAATCGAGTTTGTTTGTGAAGTTTTGGATTTTAA
AAGTATTGAAGAACAACAAAAACCTCTGACAGATTCCCAAAGGGTAAAGTTTACCAAAGAAATTAAAGGT
CTAAAGGTGGAGATAACGCACTGTGGGCAGATGAAGAGGAAGTACCGCGTCTGCAATGTGACCCGGCGGC
CCGCCAGTCACCAAACATTCCCGCTGCAGCAGGAGAGCGGGCAGACGGTGGAGTGCACGGTGGCCCAGTA
TTTCAAGGACAGGCACAAGCTTGTTCTGCGCTACCCCCACCTCCCATGTTTACAAGTCGGACAGGAGCAG
AAACACACCTACCTTCCCCTGGAGGTCTGTAACATTGTGGCAGGACAAAGATGTATTAAAAAATTAACGG
ACAATCAGACCTCAACCATGATCAGAGCAACTGCTAGGTCGGCGCCCGATCGGCAAGAAGAGATTAGCAA
ATTGATGCGAAGTGCAAGTTTCAACACAGATCCATACGTCCGTGAATTTGGAATCATGGTCAAAGATGAG
ATGACAGACGTGACTGGGCGGGTGCTGCAGCCGCCCTCCATCCTCTACGGGGGCAGGAATAAAGCTATTG
CGACCCCTGTCCAGGGCGTCTGGGACATGCGGAAC
[405 nt withheld, positions 1506-1910]
AACAACATCCTGCTGCCCCAGGGCAGGCCGCCGGTGTTCCAGCAGCCCGTCATCTTTCTGGGAGCAGACG
TCACTCACCCCCCCGCCGGGGATGGGAAGAAGCCCTCCATTGCCGCCGTGGTGGGCAGCATGGACGCCCA
CCCCAATCGCTACTGCGCCACCGTGCGCGTGCAGCAGCACCGGCAGGAGATCATACAAGACCTGGCCGCC
ATGGTCCGCGAGCTCCTCATCCAGTTCTACAAGTCCACGCGCTTCAAGCCCACCCGCATCATCTTCTACC
GCGCCGGTGTCTCTGAAGGCCAGTTCCAGCAGGTTCTCCACCACGAGTTGCTGGCCATCCGTGAGGCCTG
TATCAAGCTAGAAAAAGACTACCAGCCCGGGATCACCTTCATCGTGGTGCAGAAGAGGCACCACACCCGG
CTCTTCTGCACTGACAAGAACGAGCGGGTTGGGAAAAGTGGAAACATTCCAGCAGGCACGACTGTGGACA
CGAAAATCACCCACCCCACCGAGTTCGACTTCTACCTGTGTAGTCACGCTGGCATCCAGGGGACAAGCAG
GCCTTCGCACTATCACGTCCTCTGGGACGACAATCGTTTCTCCTCTGATGAGCTGCAGATCCTAACCTAC
CAGCTGTGTCACACCTACGTGCGCTGCACACGCTCCGTGTCCATCCCAGCGCCAGCATACTACGCTCACC
TGGTGGCCTTCCGGGCCAGGTACCACCTGGTGGATAAGGAACATGACAGTGCTGAAGGAAGCCATACCTC
TGGGCAGAGTAACGGGCGAGACCACCAAGCACTGGCCAAGGCGGTCCAGGTTCACCAAGACACTCTGCGC
ACCATGTACTTTGCTTGATAGGATCGAATCGGACTTTCGAATTCTAGAACTATAGTGAGTCGTATTACGT
AGATCCAGACATGATAAGATACATTGATGAGTTTGGACAAACCACAACTAGAATGCAGTGAAAAAAATGC
TTTATTTGTGAAATTTGTGATGCTATTGCTTTATTTGTAACCATTATAAGCTGCAATAAACAAGTTAACA
ACAACAATTGCATTCATTTTATGTTTCAGGTTCAGGGGGAGGTGTGGGAGGTTTTTTAATTCGCGGCCGC
GGCGCCAATGCATTGGGCCCGGTACCCAGCTTTTGTTCCCTTTAGTGAGGGTTAATTGCGCGCTTGGCGT
AATCATGGTCATAGCTGTTTCCTGTGTGAAATTGTTATCCGCTCACAATTCCACACAACATACGAGCCGG
GAGCATAAAGTGTAAAGCCTGGGGTGCCTAATGAGTGAGCTAACTCACATTAATTGCGTTGCGCTCACTG
CCCGCTTTCCAGTCGGGAAACCTGTCGTGCCAGCTGCATTAATGAATCGGCCAACGCGCGGGGAGAGGCG
GTTTGCGTATTGGGCGCTCTTCCGCTTCCTCGCTCACTGACTCGCTGCGCTCGGTCGTTCGGCTGCGGCG
AGCGGTATCAGCTCACTCAAAGGCGGTAATACGGTTATCCACAGAATCAGGGGATAACGCAGGAAAGAAC
ATGTGAGCAAAAGGCCAGCAAAAGGCCAGGAACCGTAAAAAGGCCGCGTTGCTGGCGTTTTTCCATAGGC
TCCGCCCCCCTGACGAGCATCACAAAAATCGACGCTCAAGTCAGAGGTGGCGAAACCCGACAGGACTATA
AAGATACCAGGCGTTTCCCCCTGGAAGCTCCCTCGTGCGCTCTCCTGTTCCGACCCTGCCGCTTACCGGA
TACCTGTCCGCCTTTCTCCCTTCGGGAAGCGTGGCGCTTTCTCATAGCTCACGCTGTAGGTATCTCAGTT
CGGTGTAGGTCGTTCGCTCCAAGCTGGGCTGTGTGCACGAACCCCCCGTTCAGCCCGACCGCTGCGCCTT
ATCCGGTAACTATCGTCTTGAGTCCAACCCGGTAAGACACGACTTATCGCCACTGGCAGCAGCCACTGGT
AACAGGATTAGCAGAGCGAGGTATGTAGGCGGTGCTACAGAGTTCTTGAAGTGGTGGCCTAACTACGGCT
ACACTAGAAGAACAGTATTTGGTATCTGCGCTCTGCTGAAGCCAGTTACCTTCGGAAAAAGAGTTGGTAG
CTCTTGATCCGGCAAACAAACCACCGCTGGTAGCGGTGGTTTTTTTGTTTGCAAGCAGCAGATTACGCGC
AGAAAAAAAGGATCTCAAGAAGATCCTTTGATCTTTTCTACGGGGTCTGACGCTCAGTGGAACGAAAACT
CACGTTAAGGGATTTTGGTCATGAGATTATCAAAAAGGATCTTCACCTAGATCCTTTTAAATTAAAAATG
AAGTTTTAAATCAATCTAAAGTATATATGAGTAAACTTGGTCTGACAGTTACCAATGCTTAATCAGTGAG
GCACCTATCTCAGCGATCTGTCTATTTCGTTCATCCATAGTTGCCTGACTCCCCGTCGTGTAGATAACTA
CGATACGGGAGGGCTTACCATCTGGCCCCAGTGCTGCAATGATACCGCGAGACCCACGCTCACCGGCTCC
AGATTTATCAGCAATAAACCAGCCAGCCGGAAGGGCCGAGCGCAGAAGTGGTCCTGCAACTTTATCCGCC
TCCATCCAGTCTATTAATTGTTGCCGGGAAGCTAGAGTAAGTAGTTCGCCAGTTAATAGTTTGCGCAACG
TTGTTGCCATTGCTACAGGCATCGTGGTGTCACGCTCGTCGTTTGGTATGGCTTCATTCAGCTCCGGTTC
CCAACGATCAAGGCGAGTTACATGATCCCCCATGTTGTGCAAAAAAGCGGTTAGCTCCTTCGGTCCTCCG
ATCGTTGTCAGAAGTAAGTTGGCCGCAGTGTTATCACTCATGGTTATGGCAGCACTGCATAATTCTCTTA
CTGTCATGCCATCCGTAAGATGCTTTTCTGTGACTGGTGAGTACTCAACCAAGTCATTCTGAGAATAGTG
TATGCGGCGACCGAGTTGCTCTTGCCCGGCGTCAATACGGGATAATACCGCGCCACATAGCAGAACTTTA
AAAGTGCTCATCATTGGAAAACGTTCTTCGGGGCGAAAACTCTCAAGGATCTTACCGCTGTTGAGATCCA
GTTCGATGTAACCCACTCGTGCACCCAACTGATCTTCAGCATCTTTTACTTTCACCAGCGTTTCTGGGTG
AGCAAAAACAGGAAGGCAAAATGCCGCAAAAAAGGGAATAAGGGCGACACGGAAATGTTGAATACTCATA
CTCTTCCTTTTTCAATATTATTGAAGCATTTATCAGGGTTATTGTCTCATGAGCGGATACATATTTGAAT
GTATTTAGAAAAATAAACAAATAGGGGTTCCGCGCACATTTCCCCGAAAAGTGCCACCTAAATTGTAAGC
GTTAATATTTTGTTAAAATTCGCGTTAAATTTTTGTTAAATCAGCTCATTTTTTAACCAATAGGCCGAAA
TCGGCAAAATCCCTTATAAATCAAAAGAATAGACCGAGATAGGGT
[37 nt withheld, positions 5386-5422]
AAAGAACGTGGACTCCAACGTCAAAGG
[49 nt withheld, positions 5450-5498]
T
[91 nt withheld, positions 5500-5590]
G
[124 nt withheld, positions 5592-5715]
CCCATTCGCCATTCAGGCTGCGCAACTGTTGGGAAGGGCGATCGGTGCGGGCCTCTTCGCTATTACGCCA
GTCGACCGCCAATTCAATATGGCGTATATGGACTCATGCCAATTCAATATGGTGGATCTGGACCTGTGCC
AATTCAATATGGCGTATATGGACTCGTGCCAATTCAATATGGTGGATCTGGACCCCAGCCAATTCAATAT
GGCGGACTTGGCACCATGCCAATTCAATATGGCGGACCTGGCACTGTGCCAACTGGGGAGGGGTCTACTT
GGCACGGTGCCAAGTTTGAGGAGGGGTCTTGGCCCTGTGCCAAGTCCGCCATATTGAATTGGCATGGTGC
CAATAATGGCGGCCATATTGGCTATATGCCAGGATCAATATATAGGCAATATCCAATATGGCCCTATGCC
AATATGGCTATTGGCCAGGTTCAATACTATGTATTGGCCCTATGCCATATAGTATTCCATATATGGGTTT
TCCTATTGACGTAGATAGCCCCTCCCAATGGGCGGTCCCATATACCATATATGGGGCTTCCTAATACCGC
CCATAGCCACTCCCCCATTGACGTCAATGGTCTCTATATATGGTCTTTCCTATTGACGTCATATGGGCGG
TCCTATTGACGTATATGGCGCCTCCCCCATTGACGTCAATTACGGTAAATGGCCCGCCTGGCTCAATGCC
CATTGACGTCAATAGGACCACCCACCATTGACGTCAATGGGATGGCTCATTGCCCATTCATATCCGTTCT
CACGCCCCCTATTGACGTCAATGACGGTAAATGGCCCACTTGGCAGTACATCAATATCTATTAATAGTAA
CTTGGCAAGTACATTACTATTGGAAGTACGCCAGGGTACATTGGCAGTACTCCCATTGACGTCAATGGCG
GTAAATGGCCCGCGATGGCTGCCAAGTACATCCCCATTGACGTCAATGGGGAGGGGCAATGACGCAAATG
GGCGTTCCATTGACGTAAATGGGCGGTAGGCGTGCCTAATGGGAGGTCTATATAAGCAATGCTCGTTTAG
GGAAC
Features (pLannotate 1.2.2; 17 found; start..end, strand, type, name):
     35..53      +  promoter       SP6 promoter: promoter for bacteriophage SP6 RNA polymerase
     93..113     +  CDS            TEV site: tobacco etch virus (TEV) protease recognition and cleavage site
    165..185     +  CDS            FLAG (fragment): FLAG® epitope tag, followed by an enterokinase cleavage site
    192..2765    +  CDS            AGO2 (sequence partly withheld): AGO2_HUMAN - Also known as EIF2C2. Experimental evidence at protein level: Swiss-Prot protein existence level 1. Required for RNA-mediated gene silencing (RNAi) by the RNA- induced silencing complex (RISC). The 'minimal RISC' appears to include AGO2 bound to a short guide RNA such as a microRNA (miRNA) or short interfering RNA (siRNA). These guide RNAs direct RISC to complementary mRNAs that are targets for RISC-mediated gene silencing. The precise mechanism of gene silencing depends on the degree of complementarity between the miRNA or siRNA and its target. Binding of RISC to a perfectly comp
   2800..2817    -  promoter       T7 promoter (fragment): promoter for bacteriophage T7 RNA polymerase
   2822..2956    -  polyA_signal   SV40 poly(A) signal: SV40 polyadenylation signal
   3069..3087    -  promoter       T3 promoter: promoter for bacteriophage T3 RNA polymerase
   3132..3148    -  protein_bind   lac operator: The lac repressor binds to the lac operator to inhibit transcription in E. coli. This inhibition can be relieved by adding lactose or isopropyl-β-D-thiogalactopyranoside (IPTG). lac repressor encoded by lacI
   3156..3186    -  promoter       lac promoter: promoter for the E. coli lac operon
   3201..3222    -  protein_bind   CAP binding site: CAP binding activates transcription in the presence of cAMP. E. coli catabolite activator protein
   3235..3327    -  CDS            lacI (fragment): lac repressor; lacI; The lac repressor binds to the lac operator to inhibit transcription in E. coli. This inhibition can be relieved by adding lactose or isopropyl-β-D-thiogalactopyranoside (IPTG).
   3510..4098    -  rep_origin     ori: high-copy-number ColE1/pMB1/pBR322/pUC origin of replication
   4269..5129    -  CDS            AmpR: β-lactamase; bla; confers resistance to ampicillin, carbenicillin, and related antibiotics
   5130..5234    -  promoter       AmpR promoter: bla
   5287..5715    -  rep_origin     f1 ori (sequence partly withheld): f1 bacteriophage origin of replication; arrow indicates direction of (+) strand synthesis
   5720..5786    -  CDS            lacZα (fragment): LacZα fragment of β-galactosidase; lacZ fragment
   5793..6770    +  promoter       CMV IE94 promoter: enhancer/promoter region of simian cytomegalovirus major immediate early transcription unit IE94
