[The description below was written by a language model from this plasmid's Addgene catalogue record and pLannotate feature annotations shown in this document.]
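Description:
pCS2+-FLAG3-hsAgo2D-A is a 6.8 kb plasmid built on the pCS2+ backbone for expressing a catalytically altered human Argonaute2 in zebrafish embryos. It is maintained in E. coli through a high-copy ColE1/pUC-type origin and selected with ampicillin via the β-lactamase gene. An f1 phage origin is also present, along with remnants of lac promoter/operator, lacI and lacZα sequences inherited from the parent vector.

The insert is the human AGO2 coding sequence carrying a D669A substitution in the active site, fused at its N terminus to a 3xFLAG epitope for detection or immunopurification. The automated annotation picks up only a FLAG fragment just upstream of AGO2, and also flags a TEV protease recognition site further upstream, which the catalogue entry does not mention. AGO2 is the core RISC component that binds a small guide RNA and can slice highly complementary targets, so an active-site mutant is presumably intended as a cleavage-impaired counterpart to the wild-type protein, although the record states only the mutation and its location.

The simian CMV IE94 enhancer/promoter lies upstream of the open reading frame (the map wraps around the circular sequence) for transcription in vertebrate cells, and an SV40 polyadenylation signal is annotated downstream of the insert. An SP6 promoter sits between the CMV element and the coding sequence, the usual pCS2+ arrangement that allows in vitro synthesis of mRNA for embryo injection. T7 and T3 promoters lie on the opposite strand downstream. The record does not say whether this construct was delivered as DNA or as mRNA.
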