Addgene plasmid #221720: pCS2+-FLAG3-hsAgo2D-A
Purpose: Expression of human Ago2 with D669A mutation and N-terminal 3xFLAG tag in zebrafish embryos.
Depositing lab: David Bartel. Depositing organization: Whitehead Institute for Biomedical Research. Publication: A Seed Mismatch Enhances Argonaute2-Catalyzed Cleavage and Partially Rescues Severely Impaired Cleavage Found in Fish. Chen GR, Sive H, Bartel DP. Mol Cell. 2017 Dec 21;68(6):1095-1107.e5. doi: 10.1016/j.molcel.2017.11.032. PubMed 29272705.
Backbone
  Vector backbone: pCS2+
  Vector type: Fish expression
Growth in bacteria
  Bacterial resistance: Ampicillin, 100 μg/mL
  Growth temperature: 37°C
  Growth strain: DH5alpha
  Copy number: High Copy
Gene/Insert
  Gene/Insert name: hsAgo2D-A
  Species: H. sapiens (human)
  Mutation: D669A in active site
  Entrez Gene: AGO2 (a.k.a. CASC7, EIF2C2, LESKRES, LINC00980, PPD, Q10)
  Promoter: simian CMV IE94
  Tag / fusion protein: 3xFLAG (N terminal on insert)
  Cloning method: Gibson Cloning
  Sequencing primers: 5′ SP6 (5' of insert)
Terms and licenses: Academic/Nonprofit Terms; Industry Terms: Not Available to Industry
How to cite: pCS2+-FLAG3-hsAgo2D-A was a gift from David Bartel (Addgene plasmid # 221720 ; http://n2t.net/addgene:221720 ; RRID:Addgene_221720)
